Addgene plasmid #192805: pMRX-IB-mRuby3-FTL
Purpose: Stable expression of mRuby3-FTL in mammalian cells
Depositing lab: Noboru Mizushima. Depositing organization: The University of Tokyo. Publication: NCOA4 drives ferritin phase separation to facilitate macroferritinophagy and microferritinophagy. Ohshima T, Yamamoto H, Sakamaki Y, Saito C, Mizushima N. J Cell Biol. 2022 Oct 3;221(10). pii: 213442. doi: 10.1083/jcb.202203102. Epub 2022 Sep 6. PubMed 36066504.
Backbone
  Vector backbone: pMRX-IB
  Vector type: Mammalian Expression
  Selectable markers: Blasticidin
Growth in bacteria
  Bacterial resistance: Ampicillin, 100 μg/mL
  Growth temperature: 37°C
  Growth strain: DH5alpha
  Copy number: Unknown
Gene/Insert
  Gene/Insert name: FTL
  Species: H. sapiens (human)
  Insert size (bp): 525
  Entrez Gene: FTL (a.k.a. FTL1, LFTD, NBIA3)
  Tag / fusion protein: mRuby3 (N terminal on insert)
Terms and licenses: Academic/Nonprofit Terms; Industry Terms: Not Available to Industry
How to cite: pMRX-IB-mRuby3-FTL was a gift from Noboru Mizushima (Addgene plasmid # 192805 ; http://n2t.net/addgene:192805 ; RRID:Addgene_192805)
