[The description below was written by a language model from this plasmid's Addgene catalogue record and pLannotate feature annotations shown in this document.]
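Description:
pMRX-IB-mRuby3-FTL is a Moloney murine leukemia virus (MMLV)-based retroviral expression plasmid built on the pMRX-IB backbone and intended for stable expression of a red fluorescent ferritin light chain fusion in mammalian cells. The catalogue lists it simply as a mammalian expression vector, but the annotated 7.2 kb sequence shows a typical gammaretroviral transfer architecture. A CMV enhancer is joined to a partial MMLV LTR at the 5' end, an arrangement that generally drives transcription of the viral genome in packaging cells. It is followed by the MMLV Ψ packaging signal, a truncated gag segment lacking its start codon, and a pol region that supplies a splice acceptor. A further MMLV LTR closes the proviral unit downstream of the payload. In bacteria the plasmid is maintained through a high-copy ColE1/pUC-type origin and an ampicillin resistance gene with its own bla promoter. A short lacI fragment in the backbone appears to be a cloning remnant.

The payload is a bicistronic cassette. The mRuby3 coding sequence is placed upstream of human FTL (ferritin light chain, about 525 bp), giving an N-terminally tagged mRuby3-FTL fusion. An EMCV IRES then allows translation of the bsr blasticidin S deaminase gene from the same transcript. No separate internal promoter is annotated, so expression presumably depends on the LTR-derived transcript. Blasticidin selection therefore enriches for cells that also express the fusion. The associated work concerns NCOA4-driven ferritin phase separation and ferritinophagy, which is consistent with using the construct to visualise ferritin localisation and turnover by fluorescence microscopy in stably transduced cell lines.
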