Features (pLannotate 1.2.2; 15 found; start..end, strand, type, name):
      1..380     +  enhancer       CMV enhancer: human cytomegalovirus immediate early enhancer
    381..676     +  LTR            3' LTR (ΔU3) (fragment): self-inactivating 3' long terminal repeat (LTR) from Moloney murine leukemia virus
    739..1096    +  misc_feature   MMLV Ψ: packaging signal of Moloney murine leukemia virus (MMLV)
   1161..1577    +  CDS            gag (truncated): truncated Moloney murine leukemia virus (MMLV) gag gene lacking the start codon
   1587..1961    +  misc_feature   pol region: Moloney murine leukemia virus (MMLV) pol region containing the splice acceptor site
   1994..2704    +  CDS            mRuby3: mRuby3 is a basic (constitutively fluorescent) red fluorescent protein published in 2016, derived from Entacmaea quadricolor. It has low acid sensitivity.
   2732..3253    +  CDS            FTL: FRIL_HUMAN - Experimental evidence at protein level: Swiss-Prot protein existence level 1. Stores iron in a soluble, non-toxic, readily available form. Important for iron homeostasis. Iron is taken up in the ferrous form and deposited as ferric hydroxides after oxidation. Also plays a role in delivery of iron to cells. Mediates iron uptake in capsule cells of the developing kidney (By similarity). From Homo sapiens (Human).
   3285..3860    +  misc_feature   IRES2: internal ribosome entry site (IRES) of the encephalomyocarditis virus (EMCV)
   3873..4292    +  CDS            bsr: BSR_BACCE - Experimental evidence at protein level: Swiss-Prot protein existence level 1. Catalyzes the deamination of the cytosine moiety of the antibiotics blasticidin S, cytomycin and acetylblasticidin S. From Bacillus cereus.
   4403..4524    +  LTR            3' LTR (ΔU3) (fragment): self-inactivating 3' long terminal repeat (LTR) from Moloney murine leukemia virus
   4525..4994    +  LTR            LTR: long terminal repeat from Moloney murine leukemia virus
   5060..5112    -  CDS            lacI (fragment): lac repressor; lacI; The lac repressor binds to the lac operator to inhibit transcription in E. coli. This inhibition can be relieved by adding lactose or isopropyl-β-D-thiogalactopyranoside (IPTG).
   5295..5883    -  rep_origin     ori: high-copy-number ColE1/pMB1/pBR322/pUC origin of replication
   6047..6907    -  CDS            AmpR: β-lactamase; bla; confers resistance to ampicillin, carbenicillin, and related antibiotics
   6908..7012    -  promoter       AmpR promoter: bla
>Addgene plasmid #192805 | pMRX-IB-mRuby3-FTL | addgene full sequence | sequence record 379083 | Addgene NGS Result
GACATTGATTATTGACTAGTTATTAATAGTAATCAATTACGGGGTCATTAGTTCATAGCCCATATATGGA
GTTCCGCGTTACATAACTTACGGTAAATGGCCCGCCTGGCTGACCGCCCAACGACCCCCGCCCATTGACG
TCAATAATGACGTATGTTCCCATAGTAACGCCAATAGGGACTTTCCATTGACGTCAATGGGTGGAGTATT
TACGGTAAACTGCCCACTTGGCAGTACATCAAGTGTATCATATGCCAAGTACGCCCCCTATTGACGTCAA
TGACGGTAAATGGCCCGCCTGGCATTATGCCCAGTACATGACCTTATGGGACTTTCCTACTTGGCAGTAC
ATCTACGTATTAGTCATCGCTATTACCATGCTAGAGAACCATCAGATGTTTCCAGGGTGCCCCAAGGACC
TGAAATGACCCTGTGCCTTATTTGAACTAACCAATCAGTTCGCTTCTCGCTTCTGTTCGCGCGCTTCTGC
TCCCCGAGCTCAATAAAAGAGCCCACAACCCCTCACTCGGCGCGCCAGTCCTCCGATTGACTGAGTCGCC
CGGGTACCCGTGTATCCAATAAACCCTCTTGCAGTTGCATCCGACTTGTGGTCTCGCTGTTCCTTGGGAG
GGTCTCCTCTGAGTGATTGACTACCCGTCAGCGGGGGTCTTTCATTTGGGGGCTCGTCCGGGATCGGGAG
ACCCCTGCCCAGGGACCACCGACCCACCACCGGGAGGTAAGCTGGCCAGCAACTTATCTGTGTCTGTCCG
ATTGTCTAGTGTCTATGACTGATTTTATGCGCCTGCGTCGGTACTAGTTAGCTAACTAGCTCTGTATCTG
GCGGACCCGTGGTGGAACTGACGAGTTCGGAACACCCGGCCGCAACCCTGGGAGACGTCCCAGGGACTTC
GGGGGCCGTTTTTGTGGCCCGACCTGAGTCCAAAAATCCCGATCGTTTTGGACTCTTTGGTGCACCCCCC
TTAGAGGAGGGATATGTGGTTCTGGTAGGAGACGAGAACCTAAAACAGTTCCCGCCTCCGTCTGAATTTT
TGCTTTCGGTTTGGGACCGAAGCCGCGCCGCGCGTCTTGTCTGCTGCAGCATCGTTCTGTGTTGTCTCTG
TCTGACTGTGTTTCTGTATTTGTCTGAAAATATGGGCCCGGGCCAGACTGTTACCACTCCCTTAAGTTTG
ACCTTAGGTCACTGGAAAGATGTCGAGCGGATCGCTCACAACCAGTCGGTAGATGTCAAGAAGAGACGTT
GGGTTACCTTCTGCTCTGCAGAATGGCCAACCTTTAACGTCGGATGGCCGCGAGACGGCACCTTTAACCG
AGACCTCATCACCCAGGTTAAGATCAAGGTCTTTTCACCTGGCCCGCATGGACACCCAGACCAGGTCCCC
TACATCGTGACCTGGGAAGCCTTGGCTTTTGACCCCCCTCCCTGGGTCAAGCCCTTTGTACACCCTAAGC
CTCCGCCTCCTCTTCCTCCATCCGCCCCGTCTCTCCCCCTTGAACCTCCTCGTTCGACCCCGCCTCGATC
CTCCCTTTATCCAGCCCTCACTCCTTCTCTAGGCGCCCCCATATGGCCATATGAGATCTTATATGGGGCA
CCCCCGCCCCTTGTAAACTTCCCTGACCCTGACATGACAAGAGTTACTAACAGCCCCTCTCTCCAAGCTC
ACTTACAGGCTCTCTACTTAGTCCAGCACGAAGTCTGGAGACCTCTGGCGGCAGCCTACCAAGAACAACT
GGACCGACCGGTGGTACCTCACCCTTACCGAGTCGGCGACACAGTGTGGGTCCGCCGACACCAGACTAAG
AACCTAGAACCTCGCTGGAAAGGACCTTACACAGTCCTGCTGACCACCCCCACCGCCCTCAAAGTAGACG
GCATCGCAGCTTGGATACACGCCGCCCACGTGAAGGCTGCCGACCCCGGGGGTGGACCATCCTCTAGACT
GCCGGATCTGCCATCGATATAAAGCTTGCCACCATGGTGAGCAAGGGCGAGGAGCTCATCAAGGAGAACA
TGCGGATGAAAGTCGTCATGGAAGGCTCTGTCAATGGGCACCAGTTCAAGTGTACCGGAGAAGGGGAAGG
GCGTCCCTATGAAGGCGTACAAACCATGCGCATCAAAGTGATAGAGGGCGGGCCACTCCCTTTTGCCTTC
GACATTCTGGCTACCTCCTTCATGTATGGCAGTCGGACATTCATCAAGTATCCCGCAGACATTCCGGACT
TCTTCAAACAGTCCTTTCCAGAAGGCTTTACATGGGAGAGGGTGACTAGGTACGAAGATGGCGGAGTGGT
TACTGTGACTCAGGACACGTCATTGGAGGACGGAGAGCTGGTGTACAATGTGAAAGTACGCGGAGTGAAC
TTTCCCAGCAATGGTCCTGTTATGCAGAAGAAAACCAAGGGTTGGGAACCCAATACGGAGATGATGTATC
CAGCTGATGGTGGCCTGAGGGGATACACAGACATAGCCCTGAAAGTCGATGGAGGTGGCCATCTGCACTG
CAACTTTGTGACCACCTACAGAAGCAAGAAAACTGTGGGGAACATTAAGATGCCTGGAGTGCATGCAGTC
GATCACAGACTTGAGAGAATCGAGGAGTCTGATAACGAGACATACGTGGTACAACGAGAAGTTGCCGTTG
CGAAGTACAGCAATCTGGGCGGGGGCATGGACGAGCTGTACAAGGGTTCAGGCTCGGGATCCGGGAATTC
GAGCTCCCAGATTCGTCAGAATTATTCCACCGACGTGGAGGCAGCCGTCAACAGCCTGGTCAATTTGTAC
CTGCAGGCCTCCTACACCTACCTCTCTCTGGGCTTCTATTTCGACCGCGATGATGTGGCTCTGGAAGGCG
TGAGCCACTTCTTCCGCGAATTGGCCGAGGAGAAGCGCGAGGGCTACGAGCGTCTCCTGAAGATGCAAAA
CCAGCGTGGCGGCCGCGCTCTCTTCCAGGACATCAAGAAGCCAGCTGAAGATGAGTGGGGTAAAACCCCA
GACGCCATGAAAGCTGCCATGGCCCTGGAGAAAAAGCTGAACCAGGCCCTTTTGGATCTTCATGCCCTGG
GTTCTGCCCGCACGGACCCCCATCTCTGTGACTTCCTGGAGACTCACTTCCTAGATGAGGAAGTGAAACT
TATCAAGAAGATGGGTGACCACCTGACCAACCTCCACAGGCTGGGTGGCCCGGAGGCTGGGCTGGGCGAG
TATCTCTTCGAAAGGCTCACTCTCAAGCACGACTAACTCGAGAGCGGCCGCTACGTAAATTCCGCCCCCC
CCCCTAACGTTACTGGCCGAAGCCGCTTGGAATAAGGCCGGTGTGCGTTTGTCTATATGTTATTTTCCAC
CATATTGCCGTCTTTTGGCAATGTGAGGGCCCGGAAACCTGGCCCTGTCTTCTTGACGAGCATTCCTAGG
GGTCTTTCCCCTCTCGCCAAAGGAATGCAAGGTCTGTTGAATGTCGTGAAGGAAGCAGTTCCTCTGGAAG
TTTCTTGAAGACAAACAACGTCTGTAGCGACCCTTTGCAGGCAGCGGAACCCCCCACCTGGCGACAGGTG
CCTCTGCGGCCAAAAGCCACGTGTATAAGATACACCTGCAAAGGCGGCACAACCCCAGTGCCACGTTGTG
AGTTGGATAGTTGTGGAAAGAGTCAAATGGCTCTCCTCAAGCGTATTCAACAAGGGGCTGAAGGATGCCC
AGAAGGTACCCCATTGTATGGGATCTGATCTGGGGCCTCGGTGCACATGCTTTACATGTGTTTAGTCGAG
GTTAAAAAAACGTCTAGGCCCCCCGAACCACGGGGACGTGGTTTTCCTTTGAAAAACACGATGATAATAT
GGCCACAACCGTCGACATGGTCATGAAAACATTTAACATTTCTCAACAAGATCTAGAATTAGTAGAAGTA
GCGACAGAGAAGATTACAATGCTTTATGAGGATAATAAACATCATGTGGGAGCGGCAATTCGTACGAAAA
CAGGAGAAATCATTTCGGCAGTACATATTGAAGCGTATATAGGACGAGTAACTGTTTGTGCAGAAGCCAT
TGCGATTGGTAGTGCAGTTTCGAATGGACAAAAGGATTTTGACACGATTGTAGCTGTTAGACACCCTTAT
TCTGACGAAGTAGATAGAAGTATTCGAGTGGTAAGTCCTTGTGGTATGTGTAGGGAGTTGATTTCAGACT
ATGCACCAGATTGTTTTGTGTTAATAGAAATGAATGGCAAGTTAGTCAAAACTACGATTGAAGAACTCAT
TCCACTCAAATATACCCGAAATTAAGTCGACCGCCCGCCCCACGACCCGCAGCGCCCGACCGAAAGGAGC
GCACGACCCCATGGCTCGACGATAAAATAAAAGATTTTATTTAGTCTCCAGAAAAAGGGGGGAATGAAAG
ACCCCACCTGTAGGTTTGGCAAGCTAGCTTAAGTAACGCCATTTTGCAAGGCATGGAAAAATACATAACT
GAGAATAGAGAAGTTCAGATCAAGGTCAGGAACAGATGGAACAGCTGAATATGGGCCAAACAGGATATCT
GTGGTAAGCAGTTCCTGCCCCGGCTCAGGGCCAAGAACAGATGGAACAGCTGAATATGGGCCAAACAGGA
TATCTGTGGTAAGCAGTTCCTGCCCCGGCTCAGGGCCAAGAACAGATGGTCCCCAGATGCGGTCCAGCCC
TCAGCAGTTTCTAGAGAACCATCAGATGTTTCCAGGGTGCCCCAAGGACCTGAAATGACCCTGTGCCTTA
TTTGAACTAACCAATCAGTTCGCTTCTCGCTTCTGTTCGCGCGCTTCTGCTCCCCGAGCTCAATAAAAGA
GCCCACAACCCCTCACTCGGGGCGCCAGTCCTCCGATTGACTGAGTCGCCCGGGTACCCGTGTATCCAAT
AAACCCTCTTGCAGTTGCATCCGACTTGTGGTCTCGCTGTTCCTTGGGAGGGTCTCCTCTGAGTGATTGA
CTACCCGTCAGCGGGGGTCTTTCACATGCAGCATGTATCAAAATTAATTTGGTTTTTTTTCTTAAGTATT
TACATTAAATGGCCATAGTTGCATTAATGAATCGGCCAACGCGCGGGGAGAGGCGGTTTGCGTATTGGGC
GCTCTTCCGCTTCCTCGCTCACTGACTCGCTGCGCTCGGTCGTTCGGCTGCGGCGAGCGGTATCAGCTCA
CTCAAAGGCGGTAATACGGTTATCCACAGAATCAGGGGATAACGCAGGAAAGAACATGTGAGCAAAAGGC
CAGCAAAAGGCCAGGAACCGTAAAAAGGCCGCGTTGCTGGCGTTTTTCCATAGGCTCCGCCCCCCTGACG
AGCATCACAAAAATCGACGCTCAAGTCAGAGGTGGCGAAACCCGACAGGACTATAAAGATACCAGGCGTT
TCCCCCTGGAAGCTCCCTCGTGCGCTCTCCTGTTCCGACCCTGCCGCTTACCGGATACCTGTCCGCCTTT
CTCCCTTCGGGAAGCGTGGCGCTTTCTCATAGCTCACGCTGTAGGTATCTCAGTTCGGTGTAGGTCGTTC
GCTCCAAGCTGGGCTGTGTGCACGAACCCCCCGTTCAGCCCGACCGCTGCGCCTTATCCGGTAACTATCG
TCTTGAGTCCAACCCGGTAAGACACGACTTATCGCCACTGGCAGCAGCCACTGGTAACAGGATTAGCAGA
GCGAGGTATGTAGGCGGTGCTACAGAGTTCTTGAAGTGGTGGCCTAACTACGGCTACACTAGAAGAACAG
TATTTGGTATCTGCGCTCTGCTGAAGCCAGTTACCTTCGGAAAAAGAGTTGGTAGCTCTTGATCCGGCAA
ACAAACCACCGCTGGTAGCGGTGGTTTTTTTGTTTGCAAGCAGCAGATTACGCGCAGAAAAAAAGGATCT
CAAGAAGATCCTTTGATCTTTTCTACGGGGTCTGACGCTCAGTGGAACGAAAACTCACGTTAAGGGATTT
TGGTCATGAGATTATCAAAAAGGATCTTCACCTAGATCCTTTTGCGGCCGGCCGCAAATCAATCTAAAGT
ATATATGAGTAAACTTGGTCTGACAGTTACCAATGCTTAATCAGTGAGGCACCTATCTCAGCGATCTGTC
TATTTCGTTCATCCATAGTTGCCTGACTCCCCGTCGTGTAGATAACTACGATACGGGAGGGCTTACCATC
TGGCCCCAGTGCTGCAATGATACCGCGAGACCCACGCTCACCGGCTCCAGATTTATCAGCAATAAACCAG
CCAGCCGGAAGGGCCGAGCGCAGAAGTGGTCCTGCAACTTTATCCGCCTCCATCCAGTCTATTAATTGTT
GCCGGGAAGCTAGAGTAAGTAGTTCGCCAGTTAATAGTTTGCGCAACGTTGTTGCCATTGCTACAGGCAT
CGTGGTGTCACGCTCGTCGTTTGGTATGGCTTCATTCAGCTCCGGTTCCCAACGATCAAGGCGAGTTACA
TGATCCCCCATGTTGTGCAAAAAAGCGGTTAGCTCCTTCGGTCCTCCGATCGTTGTCAGAAGTAAGTTGG
CCGCAGTGTTATCACTCATGGTTATGGCAGCACTGCATAATTCTCTTACTGTCATGCCATCCGTAAGATG
CTTTTCTGTGACTGGTGAGTACTCAACCAAGTCATTCTGAGAATAGTGTATGCGGCGACCGAGTTGCTCT
TGCCCGGCGTCAACACGGGATAATACCGCGCCACATAGCAGAACTTTAAAAGTGCTCATCATTGGAAAAC
GTTCTTCGGGGCGAAAACTCTCAAGGATCTTACCGCTGTTGAGATCCAGTTCGATGTAACCCACTCGTGC
ACCCAACTGATCTTCAGCATCTTTTACTTTCACCAGCGTTTCTGGGTGAGCAAAAACAGGAAGGCAAAAT
GCCGCAAAAAAGGGAATAAGGGCGACACGGAAATGTTGAATACTCATACTCTTCCTTTTTCAATATTATT
GAAGCATTTATCAGGGTTATTGTCTCATGAGCGGATACATATTTGAATGTATTTAGAAAAATAAACAAAT
AGGGGTTCCGCGCACATTTCCCCGAAAAGTGCCACCTGACGTCTAAGAAACCATTATTATCATGACATTA
ACCTATAAAAATAGGCGTATCACGAGGCCCTTTCGTCTTCACTATAGGAGCTTGGCCCATTGCATACGTT
GTATCCATATCATAATATGTACATTTATATTGGCTCATGTCCAACATTACCGCCATGTT
